>Addgene plasmid #12512 | pTHE | depositor full sequence | sequence record 7335 | Author sequence
GACGGATCGGGAGATCTCCCGATCCCCTATGGTGCACTCTCAGTACAATCTGCTCTGATGCCGCATAGTT
AAGCCAGTATCTGCTCCCTGCTTGTGTGTTGGAGGTCGCTGAGTAGTGCGCGAGCAAAATTTAAGCTACA
ACAAGGCAAGGCTTGACCGACAATTAATTAAGGCGCGCCGTTTAAACTAATTGCATGAAGAATCTGCTTA
GGGTTAGGCGTTTTGCGCTGCTTCGCGATGTACGGGCCAGATATACGCGTTGACATTGATTATTGACTAG
TTATTAATAGTAATCAATTACGGGGTCATTAGTTCATAGCCCATATATGGAGTTCCGCGTTACATAACTT
ACGGTAAATGGCCCGCCTGGCTGACCGCCCAACGACCCCCGCCCATTGACGTCAATAATGACGTATGTTC
CCATAGTAACGCCAATAGGGACTTTCCATTGACGTCAATGGGTGGAGTATTTACGGTAAACTGCCCACTT
GGCAGTACATCAAGTGTATCATATGCCAAGTACGCCCCCTATTGACGTCAATGACGGTAAATGGCCCGCC
TGGCATTATGCCCAGTACATGACCTTATGGGACTTTCCTACTTGGCAGTACATCTACGTATTAGTCATCG
CTATTACCATGGTGATGCGGTTTTGGCAGTACATCAATGGGCGTGGATAGCGGTTTGACTCACGGGGATT
TCCAAGTCTCCACCCCATTGACGTCAATGGGAGTTTGTTTTGGCACCAAAATCAACGGGACTTTCCAAAA
TGTCGTAACAACTCCGCCCCATTGACGCAAATGGGCGGTAGGCGTGTACGGTGGGAGGTCTATATAAGCA
GAGCTCTCTGGCTAACTAGAGAACCCACTGCTTACTGGCTTATCGAAATTAATACGACTCACTATAGGGA
GACCCAAGCTGGCTAGATCGATCCTGAGAACTTCAGGGTGAGTTTGGGGACCCTTGATTGTTCTTTCTTT
TTCGCTATTGTAAAATTCATGTTATATGGAGGGGGCAAAGTTTTCAGGGTGTTGTTTAGAATGGGAAGAT
GTCCCTTGTATCACCATGGACCCTCATGATAATTTTGTTTCTTTCACTTTCTACTCTGTTGACAACCATT
GTCTCCTCTTATTTTCTTTTCATTTTCTGTAACTTTTTCGTTAAACTTTAGCTTGCATTTGTAACGAATT
TTTAAATTCACTTTTGTTTATTTGTCAGATTGTAAGTACTTTCTCTAATCACTTTTTTTTCAAGGCAATC
AGGGTATATTATATTGTACTTCAGCACAGTTTTAGAGAACAATTGTTATAATTAAATGATAAGGTAGAAT
ATTTCTGCATATAAATTCTGGCTGGCGTGGAAATATTCTTATTGGTAGAAACAACTACATCCTGGTCATC
ATCCTGCCTTTCTCTTTATGGTTACAATGATATACACTGTTTGAGATGAGGATAAAATACTCTGAGTCCA
AACCGGGCCCCTCTGCTAACCATGTTCATGCCTTCTTCTTTTTCCTACAGCTCCTGGGCAACGTGCTGGT
TATTGTGCTGTCTCATCATTTTGGCAAAGAATTGTAATACGACTCACTATAGGGCGAATTGATATGTCTA
GATTAGATAAAAGTAAAGTGATTAACAGCGCATTAGAGCTGCTTAATGAGGTCGGAATCGAAGGTTTAAC
AACCCGTAAACTCGCCCAGAAGCTAGGTGTAGAGCAGCCTACATTGTATTGGCATGTAAAAAATAAGCGG
GCTTTGCTCGACGCCTTAGCCATTGAGATGTTAGATAGGCACCATACTCACTTTTGCCCTTTAGAAGGGG
AAAGCTGGCAAGATTTTTTACGTAATAACGCTAAAAGTTTTAGATGTGCTTTACTAAGTCATCGCGATGG
AGCAAAAGTACATTTAGGTACACGGCCTACAGAAAAACAGTATGAAACTCTCGAAAATCAATTAGCCTTT
TTATGCCAACAAGGTTTTTCACTAGAGAATGCATTATATGCACTCAGCGCTGTGGGGCATTTTACTTTAG
GTTGCGTATTGGAAGATCAAGAGCATCAAGTCGCTAAAGAAGAAAGGGAAACACCTACTACTGATAGTAT
GCCGCCATTATTACGACAAGCTATCGAATTATTTGATCACCAAGGTGCAGAGCCAGCCTTCTTATTCGGC
CTTGAATTGATCATATGCGGATTAGAAAAACAACTTAAATGTGAAAGTGGGTCCGGACCGGGTATGGCGG
CGGCGGTTCGGATGAACATCCAGATGCTGCTGGAGGCGGCCGACTATCTGGAGCGGCGGGAGAGAGAAGC
TGAACATGGTTATGCCTCCATGTTACCATACAATAACAAGGACTAAGGATCCCGGGAATTAATTCCGCCC
CTCTCCCTCCCCCCCCCCTAACGTTACTGGCCGAAGCCGCTTGGAATAAGGCCGGTGTGCGTTTGTCTAT
ATGTTATTTTCCACCATATTGCCGTCTTTTGGCAATGTGAGGGCCCGGAAACCTGGCCCTGTCTTCTTGA
CGAGCATTCCTAGGGGTCTTTCCCCTCTCGCCAAAGGAATGCAAGGTCTGTTGAATGTCGTGAAGGAAGC
AGTTCCTCTGGAAGCTTCTTGAAGACAAACAACGTCTGTAGCGACCCTTTGCAGGCAGCGGAACCCCCCA
CCTGGCGACAGGTGCCTCTGCGGCCAAAAGCCACGTGTATAAGATACACCTGCAAAGGCGGCACAACCCC
AGTGCCACGTTGTGAGTTGGATAGTTGTGGAAAGAGTCAAATGGCTCTCCTCAAGCGTATTCAACAAGGG
GCTGAAGGATGCCCAGAAGGTACCCCATTGTATGGGATCTGATCTGGGGCCTCGGTGCACATGCTTTACA
TGTGTTTAGTCGAGGTTAAAAAACGTCTAGGCCCCCCGAACCACGGGGACGTGGTTTTCCTTTGAAAAAC
ACGATGATAATATGNNNGGGGAGCTTGGATATCCATTTTCGGATCTGATCAAGAGACAGGATGAGGATCG
TTTCGCNNATGATTGAACAAGATGGATTGCACGCAGGTTCTCCGGCCGCTTGGGTGGAGAGGCTATTCGG
CTATGACTGGGCACAACAGACAATCGGCTGCTCTGATGCCGCCGTGTTGCGGCTGTCAGCGCAGGGGCGC
CCGGTTCTTTTTGTCAAGACCGACCTGTCCGGTGCCCTGAATGAACTGCAGGACGAGGCAGCGCGGCTAT
CGTGGCTGGCCACGACGGGCGTTCCTTGCGCAGCTGTGCTCGACGTTGTCACTGAAGCGGGAAGGGACTG
GCTGCTATTGGGCGAAGTGCCGGGGCAGGATCTCCTGTCATCTCACCTTGCTCCTGCCGAGAAAGTATCC
ATCATGGCTGATGCAATGCGGCGGCTGCATACGCTTGATCCGGCTACCTGCCCATTCGACCACCAAGCGA
AACATCGCATCGAGCGAGCACGTACTCGGATGGAAGCCGGTCTTGTCGATCAGGATGATCTGGACGAAGA
GCATCAGGGGCTCGCGCCAGCCGAACTGTTCGCCAGGCTCAAGGCGCGCATGCCCGACGGCGAGGATCTC
GTCGTGACCCATGGCGATGCCTGCTTGCCGAATATCATGGTGGAAAATGGCCGCTTTTCTGGATTCATCG
ACTGTGGCCGGCTGGGTGTGGCGGACCGCTATCAGGACATAGCGTTGGCTACCCGTGATATTGCTGAAGA
GCTTGGCGGCGAATGGGCTGACCGCTTCCTCGTGCTTTACGGTATCGCCGCTCCCGATTCGCAGCGCATC
GCCTTCTATCGCCTTCTTGACGAGTTCTTCTGAGCGGGACTCTGGGGTTCGAAATGACCGACCAAGCGAC
GCCCAACCTGCCATCACGAGATTTCGATTCCACCGCCGCCTTCTATGAAAGGTTGGGCTTCGGAATCGTT
TTCCGGGACGCCGGCTGGATGATCCTCCAGCGCGGGGATCTCATGCTGGAGTTCTTCGCCCACCCCAACT
TGTTTATTGCAGCTTATAATGGTTACAAATAAAGCAATAGCATCACAAATTTCACAAATAAAGCATTTTT
TTCACTGCATTCTAGTTGTGGTTTGTCCAAACTCATCAATGTATCTTATCATGTCTGGATCGATCCGAAG
GTAAGCCTATCCCTAACCCTCTCCTCGGTCTCGATTCTACGCGTTGACATTGATTATTGACTAGTTATTA
ATAGTAATCAATTACGGGGTCATTAGTTCATAGCCCATATATGGAGTTCCGCGTTACATAACTTACGGTA
AATGGCCCGCCTGGCTGACCGCCCAACGACCCCCGCCCATTGACGTCAATAATGACGTATGTTCCCATAG
TAACGCCAATAGGGACTTTCCATTGACGTCAATGGGTGGAGTATTTACGGTAAACTGCCCACTTGGCAGT
ACATCAAGTGTATCATATGCCAAGTACGCCCCCTATTGACGTCAATGACGGTAAATGGCCCGCCTGGCAT
TATGCCCAGTACATGACCTTATGGGACTTTCCTACTTGGCAGTACATCTACGTATTAGTCATCGCTATTA
CCATGGTGATGCGGTTTTGGCAGTACATCAATGGGCGTGGATAGCGGTTTGACTCACGGGGATTTCCAAG
TCTCCACCCCATTGACGTCAATGGGAGTTTGTTTTGGAACCAAAATCAACGGGACTTTCCAAAATGTCGT
AACAACTCCGCCCCATTGACGCAAATGGGCGGTAGGCGTGTACGGTGGGAGGTCTATATAAGCAGAGCTC
TCCCTATCAGTGATAGAGATCTCCCTATCAGTGATAGAGATCTCCCTATCAGTGATAGAGATCTCCCTAT
CAGTGATAGAGATCGAGCTGTTTAGTGAACCGTCAGATCGCCTGGAGACGCCATCCACGCTGTTTTGACC
TCCATAGAAGACACCGAATTCAGGCCTGTCGACCGGTCCGCGGTTAACTCGAGCGGCCGCTAAACCCGCT
GATCAGCCTCGACTGTGCCTTCTAGTTGCCAGCCATCTGTTGTTTGCCCCTCCCCCGTGCCTTCCTTGAC
CCTGGAAGGTGCCACTCCCACTGTCCTTTCCTAATAAAATGAGGAAATTGCATCGCATTGTCTGAGTAGG
TGTCATTCTATTCTGGGGGGTGGGGTGGGGCAGGACAGCAAGGGGGAGGATTGGGAAGACAATAGCAGGC
ATGCTGGGGATGCGGTGGGCTCTATGGCTTCTGAGGCGGAAAGAACCAGCTGCATTAATGAATCGGCCAA
CGCGCGGGGAGAGGCGGTTTGCGTATTGGGCGCTCTTCCGCTTCCTCGCTCACTGACTCGCTGCGCTCGG
TCGTTCGGCTGCGGCGAGCGGTATCAGCTCACTCAAAGGCGGTAATACGGTTATCCACAGAATCAGGGGA
TAACGCAGGAAAGAACATGTGAGCAAAAGGCCAGCAAAAGGCCAGGAACCGTAAAAAGGCCGCGTTGCTG
GCGTTTTTCCATAGGCTCCGCCCCCCTGACGAGCATCACAAAAATCGACGCTCAAGTCAGAGGTGGCGAA
ACCCGACAGGACTATAAAGATACCAGGCGTTTCCCCCTGGAAGCTCCCTCGTGCGCTCTCCTGTTCCGAC
CCTGCCGCTTACCGGATACCTGTCCGCCTTTCTCCCTTCGGGAAGCGTGGCGCTTTCTCATAGCTCACGC
TGTAGGTATCTCAGTTCGGTGTAGGTCGTTCGCTCCAAGCTGGGCTGTGTGCACGAACCCCCCGTTCAGC
CCGACCGCTGCGCCTTATCCGGTAACTATCGTCTTGAGTCCAACCCGGTAAGACACGACTTATCGCCACT
GGCAGCAGCCACTGGTAACAGGATTAGCAGAGCGAGGTATGTAGGCGGTGCTACAGAGTTCTTGAAGTGG
TGGCCTAACTACGGCTACACTAGAAGAACAGTATTTGGTATCTGCGCTCTGCTGAAGCCAGTTACCTTCG
GAAAAAGAGTTGGTAGCTCTTGATCCGGCAAACAAACCACCGCTGGTAGCGGTTTTTTTGTTTGCAAGCA
GCAGATTACGCGCAGAAAAAAAGGATCTCAAGAAGATCCTTTGATCTTTTCTACGGGGTCTGACGCTCAG
TGGAACGAAAACTCACGTTAAGGGATTTTGGTCATGAGATTATCAAAAAGGATCTTCACCTAGATCCTTT
TAAATTAAAAATGAAGTTTTAAATCAATCTAAAGTATATATGAGTAAACTTGGTCTGACAGTTACCAATG
CTTAATCAGTGAGGCACCTATCTCAGCGATCTGTCTATTTCGTTCATCCATAGTTGCCTGACTCCCCGTC
GTGTAGATAACTACGATACGGGAGGGCTTACCATCTGGCCCCAGTGCTGCAATGATACCGCGAGACCCAC
GCTCACCGGCTCCAGATTTATCAGCAATAAACCAGCCAGCCGGAAGGGCCGAGCGCAGAAGTGGTCCTGC
AACTTTATCCGCCTCCATCCAGTCTATTAATTGTTGCCGGGAAGCTAGAGTAAGTAGTTCGCCAGTTAAT
AGTTTGCGCAACGTTGTTGCCATTGCTACAGGCATCGTGGTGTCACGCTCGTCGTTTGGTATGGCTTCAT
TCAGCTCCGGTTCCCAACGATCAAGGCGAGTTACATGATCCCCCATGTTGTGCAAAAAAGCGGTTAGCTC
CTTCGGTCCTCCGATCGTTGTCAGAAGTAAGTTGGCCGCAGTGTTATCACTCATGGTTATGGCAGCACTG
CATAATTCTCTTACTGTCATGCCATCCGTAAGATGCTTTTCTGTGACTGGTGAGTACTCAACCAAGTCAT
TCTGAGAATAGTGTATGCGGCGACCGAGTTGCTCTTGCCCGGCGTCAATACGGGATAATACCGCGCCACA
TAGCAGAACTTTAAAAGTGCTCATCATTGGAAAACGTTCTTCGGGGCGAAAACTCTCAAGGATCTTACCG
CTGTTGAGATCCAGTTCGATGTAACCCACTCGTGCACCCAACTGATCTTCAGCATCTTTTACTTTCACCA
GCGTTTCTGGGTGAGCAAAAACAGGAAGGCAAAATGCCGCAAAAAAGGGAATAAGGGCGACACGGAAATG
TTGAATACTCATACTCTTCCTTTTTCAATATTATTGAAGCATTTATCAGGGTTATTGTCTCATGAGCGGA
TACATATTTGAATGTATTTAGAAAAATAAACAAATAGGGGTTCCGCGCACATTTCCCCGAAAAGTGCCAC
CTGACGTC
Features (pLannotate 1.2.2; 26 found; start..end, strand, type, name):
     28..80      -  misc_feature   bom (fragment): basis of mobility region from pBR322
    262..641     +  enhancer       CMV enhancer: human cytomegalovirus immediate early enhancer
    642..845     +  promoter       CMV promoter: human cytomegalovirus (CMV) immediate early promoter
    841..874     +  LTR            5' LTR (truncated) (fragment): truncated 5' long terminal repeat (LTR) from HIV-1
    890..908     +  promoter       T7 promoter: promoter for bacteriophage T7 RNA polymerase
    948..1520    +  intron         β-globin intron: intron from rabbit β-globin gene
   1575..1593    +  promoter       T7 promoter: promoter for bacteriophage T7 RNA polymerase
   1604..2224    +  CDS            tetR: TETR2_ECOLX - Experimental evidence at protein level: Swiss-Prot protein existence level 1. TetR is the repressor of the tetracycline resistance element; its N-terminal region forms a helix-turn-helix structure and binds DNA. Binding of tetracycline to TetR reduces the repressor affinity for the tetracycline resistance gene (tetA) promoter operator sites. From Escherichia coli.
   2234..2353    +  CDS            MXD1 (fragment): MAD1_HUMAN - Also known as MAD. Experimental evidence at protein level: Swiss-Prot protein existence level 1. Component of a transcriptional repressor complex together with MAX (PubMed:8425218). In complex with MAX binds to the core DNA sequence 5'-CAC[GA]TG-3' (PubMed:8425218). Antagonizes MYC transcriptional activity by competing with MYC for MAX binding (PubMed:8425218). Binds to the TERT promoter and represses telomerase expression, possibly by interfering with MYC binding (PubMed:12837246). From Homo sapiens (Human).
   2378..2950    +  misc_feature   IRES: internal ribosome entry site (IRES) of the encephalomyocarditis virus (EMCV)
   3019..3813    +  CDS            NeoR/KanR: aminoglycoside phosphotransferase from Tn5; aph(3')-II (or nptII); confers resistance to neomycin, kanamycin, and G418 (Geneticin®)
   3834..3992    +  CDS            ble (fragment): BLE_KLEPN - Experimental evidence at protein level: Swiss-Prot protein existence level 1. Binding protein with a strong affinity to the bleomycin family of antibiotics. Binds to CL990; an antimitotic-antibiotic compound. From Klebsiella pneumoniae.
   3987..4121    +  polyA_signal   SV40 poly(A) signal: SV40 polyadenylation signal
   4130..4171    +  CDS            V5 tag: epitope tag from simian virus 5
   4176..4555    +  enhancer       CMV enhancer: human cytomegalovirus immediate early enhancer
   4628..4645    -  promoter       CMV promoter (fragment): human cytomegalovirus (CMV) immediate early promoter
   4708..4759    +  promoter       CMVd2 promoter: truncated human cytomegalovirus (CMV) immediate early promoter that yields moderately reduced expression relative to the full-length promoter
   4761..4780    +  promoter       PLtetO-1 promoter (fragment): modified phage lambda PL promoter with tet operator sites (Lutz and Bujard, 1997)
   4782..4822    +  promoter       TPGI promoter (fragment): S. cerevisiae GAL1 promoter modified to contain two copies of the tet operator (Ellis et al., 2009)
   4824..4843    +  promoter       PLtetO-1 promoter (fragment): modified phage lambda PL promoter with tet operator sites (Lutz and Bujard, 1997)
   4850..4877    +  promoter       TRE3GV promoter (fragment): 3rd-generation Tet-responsive promoter that can be activated by binding of Tet-On® 3G, optimized for retroviral and lentiviral vectors
   4983..5207    +  polyA_signal   bGH poly(A) signal: bovine growth hormone polyadenylation signal
   5226..5283    -  CDS            lacI (fragment): lac repressor; lacI; The lac repressor binds to the lac operator to inhibit transcription in E. coli. This inhibition can be relieved by adding lactose or isopropyl-β-D-thiogalactopyranoside (IPTG).
   5466..6051    -  rep_origin     ori: high-copy-number ColE1/pMB1/pBR322/pUC origin of replication
   6222..7082    -  CDS            AmpR: β-lactamase; bla; confers resistance to ampicillin, carbenicillin, and related antibiotics
   7083..7187    -  promoter       AmpR promoter: bla
