[The description below was written by a language model from this plasmid's Addgene catalogue record and pLannotate feature annotations shown in this document.]
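Description:
pTHE is a 7,218 bp empty mammalian expression backbone that places both components of a tetracycline-regulated repression system on one plasmid. It was built from pCMV-TO4, a vector in which a CMV promoter is followed by four copies of the tet operator tetO2 and a multiple cloning site. A fragment carrying a repressor expression cassette was then subcloned into this vector. In bacteria it replicates from a high-copy ColE1/pUC-type origin and is selected with ampicillin through the bla gene. In mammalian cells, transfectants are selected with G418.

The first cassette uses the CMV enhancer and promoter, followed by a rabbit β-globin intron, to drive TRSID. The annotation shows TRSID as the E. coli TetR coding sequence fused to a short fragment of human MXD1 (Mad1). According to the associated publication title, this chimeric repressor recruits histone deacetylases. An EMCV IRES links the repressor to the neomycin phosphotransferase gene on the same transcript, which ends at an SV40 polyadenylation signal, so G418 selection also selects for repressor expression.

The second cassette has a CMV enhancer and a minimal CMV promoter region, followed by a cluster of short tet-operator matches that correspond to the four tetO2 sites. After these come the cloning region and a bGH polyadenylation signal. No insert is present, and the record refers to the map for the specific cloning sites. A gene placed there should be silenced while TRSID occupies the operators and released when tetracycline lowers the repressor's operator affinity. Several small annotated fragments (HIV LTR, V5, ble, lacI, bom) appear to be vector remnants or chance matches rather than functional parts.
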