Addgene plasmid #12512: pTHE
Purpose: (Empty Backbone)
Depositing lab: Tong-Chuan He. Depositing organization: University of Chicago. Publication: Tetracycline-regulated gene expression mediated by a novel chimeric repressor that recruits histone deacetylases in mammalian cells. Jiang W, Zhou L, Breyer B, Feng T, Cheng H, Haydon R, Ishikawa A, He TC. J Biol Chem. 2001 Nov 30. 276(48):45168-74. 10.1074/jbc.M106924200 PubMed 11581265.
Backbone
  Vector backbone: pCMV-TO4
  Backbone size (bp): 7218
  Vector type: Mammalian Expression
  Selectable markers: Neomycin (select with G418)
Growth in bacteria
  Bacterial resistance: Ampicillin, 100 μg/mL
  Growth temperature: 37°C
  Growth strain: DH5alpha
  Copy number: High Copy
Gene/Insert
  Gene/Insert name: None
  Cloning method: Restriction Enzyme; 5′ cloning site See map (unknown if destroyed); 3′ cloning site See map (unknown if destroyed)
  Sequencing primers: 5′ na
Terms and licenses: Academic/Nonprofit Terms; Industry Terms: Not Available to Industry
Depositor comments: pCMV-TO4 has four copies of the tet operator site tetO2 and multiple cloning sites cloned downstream to a CMV promoter. An MluI fragment containing the TRSID expression cassette (CMV-TRSID-IRES-Neo-SV40 PA) was subcloned into the pCMV-TO4 vector.
How to cite: pTHE was a gift from Tong-Chuan He (Addgene plasmid # 12512 ; http://n2t.net/addgene:12512 ; RRID:Addgene_12512)
