>Addgene plasmid #12512 | pTHE | addgene partial sequence | sequence record 18969 | BGH-rev 5'-TAGAAGGCACAGTCGAGG-3'
ACCGCGGACCGGTCGACAGGCCTGAATTCGGTGTCTTCTATGGAGGTCAAAACAGCGTGGATGGCGTCTC
CAGGCGATCTGACGGTTCACTAAACAGCTCGATCTCTATCACTGATAGGGAGATCTCTATCACTGATAGG
GAGATCTCTATCACTGATAGGGAGATCTCTATCACTGATAGGGAGAGCTCTGCTTATATAGACCTCCCAC
CGTACACGCCTACCGCCCATTTGCGTCAATGGGGCGGAGTTGTTACGACATTTTGGAAAGTCCCGTTGAT
TTTGGTGCCAAAACAAACTCCCATTGACGTCAATGGGGTGGAGACTTGGAAATCCCCGTGAGTCAAACCG
CTATCCACGCCCATTGATGTACTGCCAAAACCGCATCACCATGGTAATAGCGATGACTAATACGTAGATG
TACTGCCAAGTAGGAAAGTCCCATAAGGTCATGTACTGGGCATAATGCCAGGCGGGCCATTTACCGTCAT
TGACGTCAATAGGGGGCGTACTTGGCATATGATACACTTGATGTACTGCCAAGTGGGCAGTTTACCGTAT
ATACTCCACCCATTGACGTCAATGGAAAGTCCCTATTGGCGTTACTATGGGAACATACGTCATTATTGAC
GTCAATGGGCGGTGGTCGTTGGGCGGTCAGCCAGGCGGGCCATT
